>Addgene plasmid #229024 | pRDA052H_sgFOCAD #2 | addgene full sequence | sequence record 467895 | Addgene NGS Result
TTGAGATCCTTTTTTTCTGCGCGTAATCTGCTGCTTGCAAACAAAAAAACCACCGCTACCAGCGGTGGTT
TGTTTGCCGGATCAAGAGCTACCAACTCTTTTTCCGAAGGTAACTGGCTTCAGCAGAGCGCAGATACCAA
ATACTGTTCTTCTAGTGTAGCCGTAGTTAGGCCACCACTTCAAGAACTCTGTAGCACCGCCTACATACCT
CGCTCTGCTAATCCTGTTACCAGTGGCTGCTGCCAGTGGCGATAAGTCGTGTCTTACCGGGTTGGACTCA
AGACGATAGTTACCGGATAAGGCGCAGCGGTCGGGCTGAACGGGGGGTTCGTGCACACAGCCCAGCTTGG
AGCGAACGACCTACACCGAACTGAGATACCTACAGCGTGAGCTATGAGAAAGCGCCACGCTTCCCGAAGG
GAGAAAGGCGGACAGGTATCCGGTAAGCGGCAGGGTCGGAACAGGAGAGCGCACGAGGGAGCTTCCAGGG
GGAAACGCCTGGTATCTTTATAGTCCTGTCGGGTTTCGCCACCTCTGACTTGAGCGTCGATTTTTGTGAT
GCTCGTCAGGGGGGCGGAGCCTATGGAAAAACGCCAGCAACGCGGCCTTTTTACGGTTCCTGGCCTTTTG
CTGGCCTTTTGCTCACATGTTCTTTCCTGCGTTATCCCCTGATTCTGTGGATAACCGTATTACCGCCTTT
GAGTGAGCTGATACCGCTCGCCGCAGCCGAACGACCGAGCGCAGCGAGTCAGTGAGCGAGGAAGCGGAAG
AGCGCCCAATACGCAAACCGCCTCTCCCCGCGCGTTGGCCGATTCATTAATGCAGCTGGCACGACAGGTT
TCCCGACTGGAAAGCGGGCAGTGAGCGCAACGCAATTAATGTGAGTTAGCTCACTCATTAGGCACCCCAG
GCTTTACACTTTATGCTTCCGGCTCGTATGTTGTGTGGAATTGTGAGCGGATAACAATTTCACACAGGAA
ACAGCTATGACCATGATTACGCCAAGCGCGCAATTAACCCTCACTAAAGGGAACAAAAGCTGGAGCTGCA
AGCTTAATGTAGTCTTATGCAATACTCTTGTAGTCTTGCAACATGGTAACGATGAGTTAGCAACATGCCT
TACAAGGAGAGAAAAAGCACCGTGCATGCCGATTGGTGGAAGTAAGGTGGTACGATCGTGCCTTATTAGG
AAGGCAACAGACGGGTCTGACATGGATTGGACGAACCACTGAATTGCCGCATTGCAGAGATATTGTATTT
AAGTGCCTAGCTCGATACATAAACGGGTCTCTCTGGTTAGACCAGATCTGAGCCTGGGAGCTCTCTGGCT
AACTAGGGAACCCACTGCTTAAGCCTCAATAAAGCTTGCCTTGAGTGCTTCAAGTAGTGTGTGCCCGTCT
GTTGTGTGACTCTGGTAACTAGAGATCCCTCAGACCCTTTTAGTCAGTGTGGAAAATCTCTAGCAGTGGC
GCCCGAACAGGGACTTGAAAGCGAAAGGGAAACCAGAGGAGCTCTCTCGACGCAGGACTCGGCTTGCTGA
AGCGCGCACGGCAAGAGGCGAGGGGCGGCGACTGGTGAGTACGCCAAAAATTTTGACTAGCGGAGGCTAG
AAGGAGAGAGATGGGTGCGAGAGCGTCAGTATTAAGCGGGGGAGAATTAGATCGCGATGGGAAAAAATTC
GGTTAAGGCCAGGGGGAAAGAAAAAATATAAATTAAAACATATAGTATGGGCAAGCAGGGAGCTAGAACG
ATTCGCAGTTAATCCTGGCCTGTTAGAAACATCAGAAGGCTGTAGACAAATACTGGGACAGCTACAACCA
TCCCTTCAGACAGGATCAGAAGAACTTAGATCATTATATAATACAGTAGCAACCCTCTATTGTGTGCATC
AAAGGATAGAGATAAAAGACACCAAGGAAGCTTTAGACAAGATAGAGGAAGAGCAAAACAAAAGTAAGAC
CACCGCACAGCAAGCGGCCGCTGATCTTCAGACCTGGAGGAGGAGATATGAGGGACAATTGGAGAAGTGA
ATTATATAAATATAAAGTAGTAAAAATTGAACCATTAGGAGTAGCACCCACCAAGGCAAAGAGAAGAGTG
GTGCAGAGAGAAAAAAGAGCAGTGGGAATAGGAGCTTTGTTCCTTGGGTTCTTGGGAGCAGCAGGAAGCA
CTATGGGCGCAGCGTCAATGACGCTGACGGTACAGGCCAGACAATTATTGTCTGGTATAGTGCAGCAGCA
GAACAATTTGCTGAGGGCTATTGAGGCGCAACAGCATCTGTTGCAACTCACAGTCTGGGGCATCAAGCAG
CTCCAGGCAAGAATCCTGGCTGTGGAAAGATACCTAAAGGATCAACAGCTCCTGGGGATTTGGGGTTGCT
CTGGAAAACTCATTTGCACCACTGCTGTGCCTTGGAATGCTAGTTGGAGTAATAAATCTCTGGAACAGAT
TTGGAATCACACGACCTGGATGGAGTGGGACAGAGAAATTAACAATTACACAAGCTTAATACACTCCTTA
ATTGAAGAATCGCAAAACCAGCAAGAAAAGAATGAACAAGAATTATTGGAATTAGATAAATGGGCAAGTT
TGTGGAATTGGTTTAACATAACAAATTGGCTGTGGTATATAAAATTATTCATAATGATAGTAGGAGGCTT
GGTAGGTTTAAGAATAGTTTTTGCTGTACTTTCTATAGTGAATAGAGTTAGGCAGGGATATTCACCATTA
TCGTTTCAGACCCACCTCCCAACCCCGAGGGGACCCAGAGGTACCGAGGGCCTATTTCCCATGATTCCTT
CATATTTGCATATACGATACAAGGCTGTTAGAGAGATAATTAGAATTAATTTGACTGTAAACACAAAGAT
ATTAGTACAAAATACGTGACGTAGAAAGTAATAATTTCTTGGGTAGTTTGCAGTTTTAAAATTATGTTTT
AAAATGGACTATCATATGCTTACCGTAACTTGAAAGTATTTCGATTTCTTGGCTTTATATATCTTGTGGA
AAGGACGAAACACCGGTAATTTCTACTCTTGTAGATAATCACCCCAACTAACCTCCAGGTTTTTTGAATT
CGCTAGCAAGCTTGGCGTAACTAGATCTTGAGACAAATGGCAGTATTCATCCACAATTTTAAAAGAAAAG
GGGGGATTGGGGGGTACAGTGCAGGGGAAAGAATAGTAGACATAATAGCAACAGACATACAAACTAAAGA
ATTACAAAAACAAATTACAAAAATTCAAAATTTTCGGGTTTATTACAGGGACAGCAGAGATCCACTTTGG
CGCCGGCTCGAGGGGGCCCGGGTGCAAAGATGGATAAAGTTTTAAACAGAGAGGAATCTTTGCAGCTAAT
GGACCTTCTAGGTCTTGAAAGGAGTGGGAATTGGCTCCGGTGCCCGTCAGTGGGCAGAGCGCACATCGCC
CACAGTCCCCGAGAAGTTGGGGGGAGGGGTCGGCAATTGATCCGGTGCCTAGAGAAGGTGGCGCGGGGTA
AACTGGGAAAGTGATGTCGTGTACTGGCTCCGCCTTTTTCCCGAGGGTGGGGGAGAACCGTATATAAGTG
CAGTAGTCGCCGTGAACGTTCTTTTTCGCAACGGGTTTGCCGCCAGAACACAGGTAAGTGCCGTGTGTGG
TTCCCGCGGGCCTGGCCTCTTTACGGGTTATGGCCCTTGCGTGCCTTGAATTACTTCCACCTGGCTGCAG
TACGTGATTCTTGATCCCGAGCTTCGGGTTGGAAGTGGGTGGGAGAGTTCGAGGCCTTGCGCTTAAGGAG
CCCCTTCGCCTCGTGCTTGAGTTGAGGCCTGGCCTGGGCGCTGGGGCCGCCGCGTGCGAATCTGGTGGCA
CCTTCGCGCCTGTCTCGCTGCTTTCGATAAGTCTCTAGCCATTTAAAATTTTTGATGACCTGCTGCGACG
CTTTTTTTCTGGCAAGATAGTCTTGTAAATGCGGGCCAAGATCTGCACACTGGTATTTCGGTTTTTGGGG
CCGCGGGCGGCGACGGGGCCCGTGCGTCCCAGCGCACATGTTCGGCGAGGCGGGGCCTGCGAGCGCGGCC
ACCGAGAATCGGACGGGGGTAGTCTCAAGCTGGCCGGCCTGCTCTGGTGCCTGGCCTCGCGCCGCCGTGT
ATCGCCCCGCCCTGGGCGGCAAGGCTGGCCCGGTCGGCACCAGTTGCGTGAGCGGAAAGATGGCCGCTTC
CCGGCCCTGCTGCAGGGAGCTCAAAATGGAGGACGCGGCGCTCGGGAGAGCGGGCGGGTGAGTCACCCAC
ACAAAGGAAAAGGGCCTTTCCGTCCTCAGCCGTCGCTTCATGTGACTCCACGGAGTACCGGGCGCCGTCC
AGGCACCTCGATTAGTTCTCGAGCTTTTGGAGTACGTCGTCTTTAGGTTGGGGGGAGGGGTTTTATGCGA
TGGAGTTTCCCCACACTGAGTGGGTGGAGACTGAAGTTAGGCCAGCTTGGCACTTGATGTAATTCTCCTT
GGAATTTGCCCTTTTTGAGTTTGGATCTTGGTTCATTCTCAAGCCTCAGACAGTGGTTCAAAGTTTTTTT
CTTCCATTTCAGGTGTCGTGACGTACGGCCACCATGAAAAAGCCTGAACTCACCGCTACCTCTGTCGAGA
AGTTTCTGATCGAAAAGTTCGACAGCGTATCCGACCTGATGCAGCTCTCCGAGGGCGAAGAATCTCGGGC
TTTCAGCTTCGATGTGGGAGGGCGTGGATATGTCCTGCGGGTGAATAGCTGCGCCGATGGTTTCTACAAA
GATCGCTATGTTTATCGGCACTTTGCATCCGCCGCTCTCCCTATTCCCGAAGTGCTTGACATTGGGGAGT
TCAGCGAGAGCCTGACCTATTGCATCTCCCGCCGTGCACAGGGTGTCACCTTGCAAGACCTGCCTGAAAC
CGAACTGCCCGCTGTTCTCCAGCCCGTCGCCGAGGCCATGGATGCCATCGCTGCCGCCGATCTTAGCCAG
ACCAGCGGGTTCGGCCCATTCGGACCTCAAGGAATCGGTCAATACACTACATGGCGCGATTTCATCTGCG
CTATTGCTGATCCCCATGTGTATCACTGGCAAACTGTGATGGACGACACCGTCAGTGCCTCCGTCGCCCA
GGCTCTCGATGAGCTGATGCTTTGGGCCGAGGACTGCCCCGAAGTCCGGCACCTCGTGCACGCCGATTTC
GGCTCCAACAATGTCCTGACCGACAATGGCCGCATAACAGCCGTCATTGACTGGAGCGAGGCCATGTTCG
GGGATTCCCAATACGAGGTCGCCAACATCTTCTTCTGGAGGCCCTGGTTGGCTTGTATGGAGCAGCAGAC
CCGCTACTTCGAGCGGAGGCATCCCGAGCTTGCAGGATCTCCTCGGCTCCGGGCTTATATGCTCCGCATT
GGTCTTGACCAACTCTATCAGAGCTTGGTTGACGGCAATTTCGATGATGCAGCTTGGGCTCAGGGTCGCT
GCGACGCAATCGTCCGGTCCGGAGCCGGGACTGTCGGGCGTACACAAATCGCCCGCAGAAGCGCTGCCGT
CTGGACCGATGGCTGTGTGGAAGTGCTCGCCGATAGTGGAAACAGACGCCCCAGCACTCGTCCTAGGGCA
AAGGATCTGCAGTAAACGCGTTAAGTCGACAATCAACCTCTGGATTACAAAATTTGTGAAAGATTGACTG
GTATTCTTAACTATGTTGCTCCTTTTACGCTATGTGGATACGCTGCTTTAATGCCTTTGTATCATGCTAT
TGCTTCCCGTATGGCTTTCATTTTCTCCTCCTTGTATAAATCCTGGTTGCTGTCTCTTTATGAGGAGTTG
TGGCCCGTTGTCAGGCAACGTGGCGTGGTGTGCACTGTGTTTGCTGACGCAACCCCCACTGGTTGGGGCA
TTGCCACCACCTGTCAGCTCCTTTCCGGGACTTTCGCTTTCCCCCTCCCTATTGCCACGGCGGAACTCAT
CGCCGCCTGCCTTGCCCGCTGCTGGACAGGGGCTCGGCTGTTGGGCACTGACAATTCCGTGGTGTTGTCG
GGGAAATCATCGTCCTTTCCTTGGCTGCTCGCCTGTGTTGCCACCTGGATTCTGCGCGGGACGTCCTTCT
GCTACGTCCCTTCGGCCCTCAATCCAGCGGACCTTCCTTCCCGCGGCCTGCTGCCGGCTCTGCGGCCTCT
TCCGCGTCTTCGCCTTCGCCCTCAGACGAGTCGGATCTCCCTTTGGGCCGCCTCCCCGCGTCGACTTTAA
GACCAATGACTTACAAGGCAGCTGTAGATCTTAGCCACTTTTTAAAAGAAAAGGGGGGACTGGAAGGGCT
AATTCACTCCCAACGAAGACAAGATCTGCTTTTTGCTTGTACTGGGTCTCTCTGGTTAGACCAGATCTGA
GCCTGGGAGCTCTCTGGCTAACTAGGGAACCCACTGCTTAAGCCTCAATAAAGCTTGCCTTGAGTGCTTC
AAGTAGTGTGTGCCCGTCTGTTGTGTGACTCTGGTAACTAGAGATCCCTCAGACCCTTTTAGTCAGTGTG
GAAAATCTCTAGCAGTACGTATAGTAGTTCATGTCATCTTATTATTCAGTATTTATAACTTGCAAAGAAA
TGAATATCAGAGAGTGAGAGGAACTTGTTTATTGCAGCTTATAATGGTTACAAATAAAGCAATAGCATCA
CAAATTTCACAAATAAAGCATTTTTTTCACTGCATTCTAGTTGTGGTTTGTCCAAACTCATCAATGTATC
TTATCATGTCTGGCTCTAGCTATCCCGCCCCTAACTCCGCCCATCCCGCCCCTAACTCCGCCCAGTTCCG
CCCATTCTCCGCCCCATGGCTGACTAATTTTTTTTATTTATGCAGAGGCCGAGGCCGCCTCGGCCTCTGA
GCTATTCCAGAAGTAGTGAGGAGGCTTTTTTGGAGGCCTAGGGACGTACCCAATTCGCCCTATAGTGAGT
CGTATTACGCGCGCTCACTGGCCGTCGTTTTACAACGTCGTGACTGGGAAAACCCTGGCGTTACCCAACT
TAATCGCCTTGCAGCACATCCCCCTTTCGCCAGCTGGCGTAATAGCGAAGAGGCCCGCACCGATCGCCCT
TCCCAACAGTTGCGCAGCCTGAATGGCGAATGGG
[124 nt withheld, positions 7105-7228]
C
[91 nt withheld, positions 7230-7320]
A
[49 nt withheld, positions 7322-7370]
CCTTTGACGTTGGAGTCCACGTTCTTT
[37 nt withheld, positions 7398-7434]
ACCCTATCTCGGTCTATTCTTTTGATTTATAAGGGATTTTGCCGATTTCGGCCTATTGGTTAAAAAATGA
GCTGATTTAACAAAAATTTAACGCGAATTTTAACAAAATATTAACGCTTACAATTTAGGTGGCACTTTTC
GGGGAAATGTGCGCGGAACCCCTATTTGTTTATTTTTCTAAATACATTCAAATATGTATCCGCTCATGAG
ACAATAACCCTGATAAATGCTTCAATAATATTGAAAAAGGAAGAGTATGAGTATTCAACATTTCCGTGTC
GCCCTTATTCCCTTTTTTGCGGCATTTTGCCTTCCTGTTTTTGCTCACCCAGAAACGCTGGTGAAAGTAA
AAGATGCTGAAGATCAGTTGGGTGCACGAGTGGGTTACATCGAACTGGATCTCAACAGCGGTAAGATCCT
TGAGAGTTTTCGCCCCGAAGAACGTTTTCCAATGATGAGCACTTTTAAAGTTCTGCTATGTGGCGCGGTA
TTATCCCGTATTGACGCCGGGCAAGAGCAACTCGGTCGCCGCATACACTATTCTCAGAATGACTTGGTTG
AGTACTCACCAGTCACAGAAAAGCATCTTACGGATGGCATGACAGTAAGAGAATTATGCAGTGCTGCCAT
AACCATGAGTGATAACACTGCGGCCAACTTACTTCTGACAACGATCGGAGGACCGAAGGAGCTAACCGCT
TTTTTGCACAACATGGGGGATCATGTAACTCGCCTTGATCGTTGGGAACCGGAGCTGAATGAAGCCATAC
CAAACGACGAGCGTGACACCACGATGCCTGTAGCAATGGCAACAACGTTGCGCAAACTATTAACTGGCGA
ACTACTTACTCTAGCTTCCCGGCAACAATTAATAGACTGGATGGAGGCGGATAAAGTTGCAGGACCACTT
CTGCGCTCGGCCCTTCCGGCTGGCTGGTTTATTGCTGATAAATCTGGAGCCGGTGAGCGTGGGTCTCGCG
GTATCATTGCAGCACTGGGGCCAGATGGTAAGCCCTCCCGTATCGTAGTTATCTACACGACGGGGAGTCA
GGCAACTATGGATGAACGAAATAGACAGATCGCTGAGATAGGTGCCTCACTGATTAAGCATTGGTAACTG
TCAGACCAAGTTTACTCATATATACTTTAGATTGATTTAAAACTTCATTTTTAATTTAAAAGGATCTAGG
TGAAGATCCTTTTTGATAATCTCATGACCAAAATCCCTTAACGTGAGTTTTCGTTCCACTGAGCGTCAGA
CCCCGTAGAAAAGATCAAAGGATCTTC
Features (pLannotate 1.2.2; 28 found; start..end, strand, type, name):
      1..589     +  rep_origin     ori: high-copy-number ColE1/pMB1/pBR322/pUC origin of replication
    772..864     +  CDS            lacI (fragment): lac repressor; lacI; The lac repressor binds to the lac operator to inhibit transcription in E. coli. This inhibition can be relieved by adding lactose or isopropyl-β-D-thiogalactopyranoside (IPTG).
    877..898     +  protein_bind   CAP binding site: CAP binding activates transcription in the presence of cAMP. E. coli catabolite activator protein
    913..943     +  promoter       lac promoter: promoter for the E. coli lac operon
    951..967     +  protein_bind   lac operator: The lac repressor binds to the lac operator to inhibit transcription in E. coli. This inhibition can be relieved by adding lactose or isopropyl-β-D-thiogalactopyranoside (IPTG). lac repressor encoded by lacI
   1012..1030    +  promoter       T3 promoter: promoter for bacteriophage T3 RNA polymerase
   1058..1284    +  promoter       RSV promoter: Rous sarcoma virus enhancer/promoter
   1285..1465    +  LTR            5' LTR (truncated): truncated 5' long terminal repeat (LTR) from HIV-1
   1512..1637    +  misc_feature   HIV-1 Ψ: packaging signal of human immunodeficiency virus type 1
   1621..1984    +  CDS            HIV-1 gag (fragment): gag protein from human immunodeficiency virus 1; gag
   2130..2363    +  misc_feature   RRE: The Rev response element (RRE) of HIV-1 allows for Rev-dependent mRNA export from the nucleus to the cytoplasm.
   2740..2766    +  CDS            Rev (fragment): human immunodeficiency virus 1 (HIV-1) Rev protein; rev; enhances nuclear export of unspliced and incompletely spliced viral mRNAs
   2776..3016    +  promoter       U6 promoter: RNA polymerase III promoter for human U6 snRNA
   3137..3254    +  misc_feature   cPPT/CTS: central polypurine tract and central termination sequence of HIV-1
   3320..3386    +  CDS            small t antigen (fragment): SV40 (simian virus 40) small t antigen
   3412..3623    +  promoter       EF-1α core promoter: core promoter for human elongation factor EF-1α
   3624..4562    +  intron         EF-1α intron A: intron upstream of the start codon of human EF-1α
   4584..5605    +  CDS            HygR (fragment): hygromycin B phosphotransferase confers resistance to hygromycin
   5631..6219    +  misc_feature   WPRE: woodchuck hepatitis virus posttranscriptional regulatory element
   6270..6289    +  misc_feature   cPPT/CTS (fragment): central polypurine tract and central termination sequence of HIV-1
   6291..6524    +  LTR            3' LTR (ΔU3): self-inactivating 3' long terminal repeat (LTR) from HIV-1
   6602..6723    +  polyA_signal   SV40 poly(A) signal: SV40 polyadenylation signal
   6763..6898    +  rep_origin     SV40 ori: SV40 origin of replication
   6919..6937    -  promoter       T7 promoter: promoter for bacteriophage T7 RNA polymerase
   6945..7100    +  CDS            lacZα (fragment): LacZα fragment of β-galactosidase; lacZ fragment
   7105..7533    +  rep_origin     f1 ori (sequence partly withheld): f1 bacteriophage origin of replication; arrow indicates direction of (+) strand synthesis
   7586..7690    +  promoter       AmpR promoter: bla
   7691..8551    +  CDS            AmpR: β-lactamase; bla; confers resistance to ampicillin, carbenicillin, and related antibiotics
