[The description below was written by a language model from this plasmid's Addgene catalogue record and pLannotate feature annotations shown in this document.]
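Description:
pRDA052H_sgFOCAD #2 is an 8.7 kb lentiviral CRISPR guide-expression plasmid built on the pRDA_052 backbone, carrying a guide RNA for the enhanced Acidaminococcus Cas12a variant (EnAsCas12a) directed against the human FOCAD gene. It is propagated in E. coli through a high-copy ColE1/pUC-type origin with ampicillin selection from the β-lactamase gene. The backbone also retains an f1 origin, an SV40 origin, and remnants of lac/lacZα cloning sequences flanked by T3 and T7 promoters. As is common for LTR-containing vectors, the record lists a recombination-deficient bacterial strain as the host.

The transfer cassette has a third-generation, self-inactivating layout. An RSV promoter drives a truncated HIV-1 5' LTR, so genomic RNA is produced in packaging cells without Tat. This is followed by the Ψ packaging signal with a partial gag sequence, the RRE for Rev-dependent nuclear export, a cPPT/CTS element, and a ΔU3 3' LTR followed by an SV40 polyadenylation signal.

Within this frame, a human U6 RNA polymerase III promoter transcribes the guide; the guide itself falls in the unannotated stretch downstream of U6. A separate EF-1α promoter with its intron A drives the hygromycin phosphotransferase gene, and a WPRE enhances transcript expression. Transduced mammalian cells can therefore be selected with hygromycin.

The plasmid encodes no nuclease, so Cas12a must be supplied separately, for example by cells that already express it. According to the record, it was used to disrupt FOCAD in a study of how SKI complex loss creates a dependency on PELO in 9p21.3-deleted or MSI-H cancers.
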