Addgene plasmid #229024: pRDA052H_sgFOCAD #2
Purpose: Expression of a EnAsCas12a guide targeting FOCAD
Depositing lab: Francisca Vazquez. Depositing organization: Broad Institute. Publication: SKI complex loss renders 9p21.3-deleted or MSI-H cancers dependent on PELO. Borck PC, Boyle I, Jankovic K, Bick N, Foster K, Lau AC, Parker-Burns LI, Lubicki DA, Li T, Borah AA, Lofaso NJ, Das Sharma S, Chan T, Kishen RV, Adeagbo A, Raghavan S, Aquilanti E, Prensner JR, Krill-Burger JM, Golub TR, Campbell CD, Dempster JM, Chan EM, Vazquez F. Nature. 2025 Feb 5. doi: 10.1038/s41586-024-08509-3. PubMed 39910293.
Backbone
  Vector backbone: pRDA_052
  Vector type: Mammalian Expression, Lentiviral, CRISPR
  Selectable markers: Hygromycin
Growth in bacteria
  Bacterial resistance: Ampicillin, 100 μg/mL
  Growth temperature: 30°C
  Growth strain: NEB Stable
  Copy number: High Copy
Gene/Insert
  Gene/Insert name: FOCAD gRNA
  gRNA/shRNA sequence: AATCACCCCAACTAACCTCCAGG
  Species: H. sapiens (human)
Terms and licenses: Academic/Nonprofit Terms; Industry Terms: Not Available to Industry
How to cite: pRDA052H_sgFOCAD #2 was a gift from Francisca Vazquez (Addgene plasmid # 229024 ; http://n2t.net/addgene:229024 ; RRID:Addgene_229024)
